Addgene plasmid #228572: pcDNA3.1-FRET_CST-C
Purpose: Expressed a FRET sensor for determining proteolytic cleavage of the C-terminal side of Catestatin
Depositing lab: Geert van den Bogaart. Depositing organization: University of Groningen. Publication: Inflammation Promotes Proteolytic Processing of the Prohormone Chromogranin A by Macrophages. Ioannidis M, van Dijk H, Muntjewerff EM, Chirasani VR, Warner H, van den Dool W, Grijpstra P, Bianchi F, Mahata SK, van den Bogaart G. J Endocr Soc. 2025 May 15;9(7):bvaf090. doi: 10.1210/jendso/bvaf090. eCollection 2025 Jul. PubMed 40458085.
Backbone
  Vector backbone: pcDNA3.1
  Vector type: Mammalian Expression
Growth in bacteria
  Bacterial resistance: Ampicillin, 100 μg/mL
  Growth temperature: 37°C
  Growth strain: DH5alpha
  Copy number: High Copy
Gene/Insert
  Gene/Insert name: Chromogranin-A (alt names: CgA; Pituitary secretory protein I (SP-I))
  Species: H. sapiens (human)
  Mutation: FRET sensor; see explanatory note
  GenBank ID: NM_001275.3
  Entrez Gene: CHGA (a.k.a. CGA, PHE5, PHES)
  Promoter: cmv
  Tag / fusion protein: mCitrine; mScarlet-I (C terminal on insert)
  Cloning method: Restriction Enzyme; 5′ cloning site HindIII (not destroyed); 3′ cloning site XbaI (not destroyed)
  Sequencing primers: 5′ CGCAAATGGGCGGTAGGCGTG
Terms and licenses: Academic/Nonprofit Terms; Industry Terms: Not Available to Industry
Depositor comments: FRET sensor consisting of: 1-residue hCGA(1-115), 2-mCitrine, 3-EcoRI, 4-C-terminal cleavage site of CST, 5-BamHI, 6-mScarlet-I, 7-XbaI
How to cite: pcDNA3.1-FRET_CST-C was a gift from Geert van den Bogaart (Addgene plasmid # 228572 ; http://n2t.net/addgene:228572 ; RRID:Addgene_228572)
