[The description below was written by a language model from this plasmid's Addgene catalogue record and pLannotate feature annotations shown in this document.]
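Description:
pcDNA3.1-FRET_CST-C is a mammalian expression plasmid of about 7.2 kb, built on the pcDNA3.1 backbone. It encodes a genetically encoded FRET sensor that reports proteolytic cleavage at the C-terminal side of catestatin (CST), a peptide derived from the prohormone chromogranin A. In E. coli it is maintained at high copy through a ColE1/pUC-type origin and selected with ampicillin via the AmpR (β-lactamase) gene. An f1 origin is also present. For mammalian cells, an SV40 promoter drives a neomycin/kanamycin phosphotransferase cassette ending in an SV40 poly(A) signal, which could support selection of stable transfectants with G418.

The sensor open reading frame sits between the HindIII and XbaI sites. It is transcribed from the CMV enhancer/promoter and terminated by the bGH polyadenylation signal, and an upstream T7 promoter is also present. According to the depositor, the fusion consists of residues 1–115 of human chromogranin A, then mCitrine, then a short linker carrying the C-terminal cleavage site of CST flanked by EcoRI and BamHI sites, and finally mScarlet-I. The automated annotation matches the chromogranin fragment to an ostrich homologue, but the catalogue record identifies the insert as human CHGA.

With the linker intact, the yellow donor and red acceptor are held close together and energy transfer can occur. Cleavage at the CST site separates the two fluorophores and should reduce FRET. The N-terminal chromogranin A segment probably serves to direct the sensor into the secretory pathway, though the record does not say so. The associated study examined processing of chromogranin A by macrophages during inflammation.
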