Features (pLannotate 1.2.2; 22 found; start..end, strand, type, name):
     28..80      -  misc_feature   bom (fragment): basis of mobility region from pBR322
    235..614     +  enhancer       CMV enhancer: human cytomegalovirus immediate early enhancer
    615..818     +  promoter       CMV promoter: human cytomegalovirus (CMV) immediate early promoter
    814..847     +  LTR            5' LTR (truncated) (fragment): truncated 5' long terminal repeat (LTR) from HIV-1
    863..881     +  promoter       T7 promoter: promoter for bacteriophage T7 RNA polymerase
    977..1246    +  CDS            CHGA (fragment): CMGA_STRCA - Experimental evidence at protein level: Swiss-Prot protein existence level 1. Chromogranin A probably has a paracrine role in the regulation of secretion or maturation. From Struthio camelus (Common ostrich).
   1268..1981    +  CDS            mCitrine: mCitrine is a basic (constitutively fluorescent) yellow fluorescent protein published in 2001, derived from Aequorea victoria.
   2024..2716    +  CDS            mScarlet-I: mScarlet-I is a basic (constitutively fluorescent) red fluorescent protein published in 2016, derived from synthetic construct. It is reported to be a rapidly-maturing monomer with moderate acid sensitivity.
   2757..2981    +  polyA_signal   bGH poly(A) signal: bovine growth hormone polyadenylation signal
   2985..3006    +  promoter       SV40 promoter (fragment): SV40 enhancer and early promoter
   3027..3455    +  rep_origin     f1 ori (sequence partly withheld): f1 bacteriophage origin of replication; arrow indicates direction of (+) strand synthesis
   3469..3798    +  promoter       SV40 promoter: SV40 enhancer and early promoter
   3865..4656    +  CDS            neo: KKA2_KLEPN - Also known as kan, nptII. Experimental evidence at protein level: Swiss-Prot protein existence level 1. Resistance to kanamycin, neomycin, paromomycin, ribostamycin, butirosin and gentamicin B. From Klebsiella pneumoniae.
   4680..4838    +  CDS            ble (fragment): BLE_KLEPN - Experimental evidence at protein level: Swiss-Prot protein existence level 1. Binding protein with a strong affinity to the bleomycin family of antibiotics. Binds to CL990; an antimitotic-antibiotic compound. From Klebsiella pneumoniae.
   4833..4954    +  polyA_signal   SV40 poly(A) signal: SV40 polyadenylation signal
   5027..5043    -  protein_bind   lac operator: The lac repressor binds to the lac operator to inhibit transcription in E. coli. This inhibition can be relieved by adding lactose or isopropyl-β-D-thiogalactopyranoside (IPTG). lac repressor encoded by lacI
   5051..5081    -  promoter       lac promoter: promoter for the E. coli lac operon
   5096..5117    -  protein_bind   CAP binding site: CAP binding activates transcription in the presence of cAMP. E. coli catabolite activator protein
   5130..5222    -  CDS            lacI (fragment): lac repressor; lacI; The lac repressor binds to the lac operator to inhibit transcription in E. coli. This inhibition can be relieved by adding lactose or isopropyl-β-D-thiogalactopyranoside (IPTG).
   5405..5993    -  rep_origin     ori: high-copy-number ColE1/pMB1/pBR322/pUC origin of replication
   6164..7024    -  CDS            AmpR: β-lactamase; bla; confers resistance to ampicillin, carbenicillin, and related antibiotics
   7025..7129    -  promoter       AmpR promoter: bla
>Addgene plasmid #228572 | pcDNA3.1-FRET_CST-C | addgene full sequence | sequence record 453693 | Addgene NGS Result
GACGGATCGGGAGATCTCCCGATCCCCTATGGTGCACTCTCAGTACAATCTGCTCTGATGCCGCATAGTT
AAGCCAGTATCTGCTCCCTGCTTGTGTGTTGGAGGTCGCTGAGTAGTGCGCGAGCAAAATTTAAGCTACA
ACAAGGCAAGGCTTGACCGACAATTGCATGAAGAATCTGCTTAGGGTTAGGCGTTTTGCGCTGCTTCGCG
ATGTACGGGCCAGATATACGCGTTGACATTGATTATTGACTAGTTATTAATAGTAATCAATTACGGGGTC
ATTAGTTCATAGCCCATATATGGAGTTCCGCGTTACATAACTTACGGTAAATGGCCCGCCTGGCTGACCG
CCCAACGACCCCCGCCCATTGACGTCAATAATGACGTATGTTCCCATAGTAACGCCAATAGGGACTTTCC
ATTGACGTCAATGGGTGGAGTATTTACGGTAAACTGCCCACTTGGCAGTACATCAAGTGTATCATATGCC
AAGTACGCCCCCTATTGACGTCAATGACGGTAAATGGCCCGCCTGGCATTATGCCCAGTACATGACCTTA
TGGGACTTTCCTACTTGGCAGTACATCTACGTATTAGTCATCGCTATTACCATGGTGATGCGGTTTTGGC
AGTACATCAATGGGCGTGGATAGCGGTTTGACTCACGGGGATTTCCAAGTCTCCACCCCATTGACGTCAA
TGGGAGTTTGTTTTGGCACCAAAATCAACGGGACTTTCCAAAATGTCGTAACAACTCCGCCCCATTGACG
CAAATGGGCGGTAGGCGTGTACGGTGGGAGGTCTATATAAGCAGAGCTCTCTGGCTAACTAGAGAACCCA
CTGCTTACTGGCTTATCGAAATTAATACGACTCACTATAGGGAGACCCAAGCTGGCTAGCGTTTAAACTT
AAGCTTGCCACCATGCGCAGCGCCGCCGTGCTGGCCCTGCTGCTGTGCGCCGGCCAGGTGACCGCCCTGC
CCGTGAACAGCCCCATGAACAAGGGCGACACCGAGGTGATGAAGTGCATCGTGGAGGTGATCAGCGACAC
CCTGAGCAAGCCCAGCCCCATGCCCGTGAGCCAGGAGTGCTTCGAGACCCTGCGCGGCGACGAGCGCATC
CTGAGCATCCTGCGCCACCAGAACCTGCTGAAGGAGCTGCAGGACCTGGCCCTGCAGGGCGCCAAGGAGC
GCGCCCACCAGCAGAAGAAGCACAGCGGCTTCGAGGACGAGCTGAGCGAGGTGCTGGAGAACCAGAGCAG
CCAGGCCGTGAGCAAGGGCGAGGAGCTGTTCACCGGCGTGGTGCCCATCCTGGTGGAGCTGGACGGCGAC
GTGAACGGCCACAAGTTCAGCGTGAGCGGCGAGGGCGAGGGCGACGCCACCTACGGCAAGCTGACCCTGA
AGTTCATCTGCACCACCGGCAAGCTGCCCGTGCCCTGGCCCACCCTGGTGACCACCTTCGGCTACGGCCT
GATGTGCTTCGCCCGCTACCCCGACCACATGAAGCAGCACGACTTCTTCAAGAGCGCCATGCCCGAGGGC
TACGTGCAGGAGCGCACCATCTTCTTCAAGGACGACGGCAACTACAAGACCCGCGCCGAGGTGAAGTTCG
AGGGCGACACCCTGGTGAACCGCATCGAGCTGAAGGGCATCGACTTCAAGGAGGACGGCAACATCCTGGG
CCACAAGCTGGAGTACAACTACAACAGCCACAACGTGTACATCATGGCCGACAAGCAGAAGAACGGCATC
AAGGTGAACTTCAAGATCCGCCACAACATCGAGGACGGCAGCGTGCAGCTGGCCGACCACTACCAGCAGA
ACACCCCCATCGGCGACGGCCCCGTGCTGCTGCCCGACAACCACTACCTGAGCTACCAGAGCAAGCTGAG
CAAGGACCCCAACGAGAAGCGCGACCACATGGTGCTGCTGGAGTTCGTGACCGCCGCCGGCATCACCCTG
GGCATGGACGAGCTGTACAAGGAATTCCCCGGCCCCCAGCTGCGCCGCGGCTGGCGCGGATCCGTGAGCA
AGGGCGAGGCCGTGATCAAGGAGTTCATGCGCTTCAAGGTGCACATGGAGGGCAGCATGAACGGCCACGA
GTTCGAGATCGAGGGCGAGGGCGAGGGCCGCCCCTACGAGGGCACCCAGACCGCCAAGCTGAAGGTGACC
AAGGGCGGCCCCCTGCCCTTCAGCTGGGACATCCTGAGCCCCCAGTTCATGTACGGCAGCCGCGCCTTCA
TCAAGCACCCCGCCGACATCCCCGACTACTACAAGCAGAGCTTCCCCGAGGGCTTCAAGTGGGAGCGCGT
GATGAACTTCGAGGACGGCGGCGCCGTGACCGTGACCCAGGACACCAGCCTGGAGGACGGCACCCTGATC
TACAAGGTGAAGCTGCGCGGCACCAACTTCCCCCCCGACGGCCCCGTGATGCAGAAGAAGACCATGGGCT
GGGAGGCCAGCACCGAGCGCCTGTACCCCGAGGACGGCGTGCTGAAGGGCGACATCAAGATGGCCCTGCG
CCTGAAGGACGGCGGCCGCTACCTGGCCGACTTCAAGACCACCTACAAGGCCAAGAAGCCCGTGCAGATG
CCCGGCGCCTACAACGTGGACCGCAAGCTGGACATCACCAGCCACAACGAGGACTACACCGTGGTGGAGC
AGTACGAGCGCAGCGAGGGCCGCCACAGCACCGGCGGCATGGACGAGCTGTACAAGTAGTCTAGAGGGCC
CGTTTAAACCCGCTGATCAGCCTCGACTGTGCCTTCTAGTTGCCAGCCATCTGTTGTTTGCCCCTCCCCC
GTGCCTTCCTTGACCCTGGAAGGTGCCACTCCCACTGTCCTTTCCTAATAAAATGAGGAAATTGCATCGC
ATTGTCTGAGTAGGTGTCATTCTATTCTGGGGGGTGGGGTGGGGCAGGACAGCAAGGGGGAGGATTGGGA
AGACAATAGCAGGCATGCTGGGGATGCGGTGGGCTCTATGGCTTCTGAGGCGGAAAGAACCAGCTGGGGC
TCTAGGGGGTATCCCC
[124 nt withheld, positions 3027-3150]
C
[91 nt withheld, positions 3152-3242]
A
[49 nt withheld, positions 3244-3292]
CCTTTGACGTTGGAGTCCACGTTCTTT
[37 nt withheld, positions 3320-3356]
ACCCTATCTCGGTCTATTCTTTTGATTTATAAGGGATTTTGCCGATTTCGGCCTATTGGTTAAAAAATGA
GCTGATTTAACAAAAATTTAACGCGAATTAATTCTGTGGAATGTGTGTCAGTTAGGGTGTGGAAAGTCCC
CAGGCTCCCCAGCAGGCAGAAGTATGCAAAGCATGCATCTCAATTAGTCAGCAACCAGGTGTGGAAAGTC
CCCAGGCTCCCCAGCAGGCAGAAGTATGCAAAGCATGCATCTCAATTAGTCAGCAACCATAGTCCCGCCC
CTAACTCCGCCCATCCCGCCCCTAACTCCGCCCAGTTCCGCCCATTCTCCGCCCCATGGCTGACTAATTT
TTTTTATTTATGCAGAGGCCGAGGCCGCCTCTGCCTCTGAGCTATTCCAGAAGTAGTGAGGAGGCTTTTT
TGGAGGCCTAGGCTTTTGCAAAAAGCTCCCGGGAGCTTGTATATCCATTTTCGGATCTGATCAAGAGACA
GGATGAGGATCGTTTCGCATGATTGAACAAGATGGATTGCACGCAGGTTCTCCGGCCGCTTGGGTGGAGA
GGCTATTCGGCTATGACTGGGCACAACAGACAATCGGCTGCTCTGATGCCGCCGTGTTCCGGCTGTCAGC
GCAGGGGCGCCCGGTTCTTTTTGTCAAGACCGACCTGTCCGGTGCCCTGAATGAACTGCAGGACGAGGCA
GCGCGGCTATCGTGGCTGGCCACGACGGGCGTTCCTTGCGCAGCTGTGCTCGACGTTGTCACTGAAGCGG
GAAGGGACTGGCTGCTATTGGGCGAAGTGCCGGGGCAGGATCTCCTGTCATCTCACCTTGCTCCTGCCGA
GAAAGTATCCATCATGGCTGATGCAATGCGGCGGCTGCATACGCTTGATCCGGCTACCTGCCCATTCGAC
CACCAAGCGAAACATCGCATCGAGCGAGCACGTACTCGGATGGAAGCCGGTCTTGTCGATCAGGATGATC
TGGACGAAGAGCATCAGGGGCTCGCGCCAGCCGAACTGTTCGCCAGGCTCAAGGCGCGCATGCCCGACGG
CGAGGATCTCGTCGTGACCCATGGCGATGCCTGCTTGCCGAATATCATGGTGGAAAATGGCCGCTTTTCT
GGATTCATCGACTGTGGCCGGCTGGGTGTGGCGGACCGCTATCAGGACATAGCGTTGGCTACCCGTGATA
TTGCTGAAGAGCTTGGCGGCGAATGGGCTGACCGCTTCCTCGTGCTTTACGGTATCGCCGCTCCCGATTC
GCAGCGCATCGCCTTCTATCGCCTTCTTGACGAGTTCTTCTGAGCGGGACTCTGGGGTTCGAAATGACCG
ACCAAGCGACGCCCAACCTGCCATCACGAGATTTCGATTCCACCGCCGCCTTCTATGAAAGGTTGGGCTT
CGGAATCGTTTTCCGGGACGCCGGCTGGATGATCCTCCAGCGCGGGGATCTCATGCTGGAGTTCTTCGCC
CACCCCAACTTGTTTATTGCAGCTTATAATGGTTACAAATAAAGCAATAGCATCACAAATTTCACAAATA
AAGCATTTTTTTCACTGCATTCTAGTTGTGGTTTGTCCAAACTCATCAATGTATCTTATCATGTCTGTAT
ACCGTCGACCTCTAGCTAGAGCTTGGCGTAATCATGGTCATAGCTGTTTCCTGTGTGAAATTGTTATCCG
CTCACAATTCCACACAACATACGAGCCGGAAGCATAAAGTGTAAAGCCTGGGGTGCCTAATGAGTGAGCT
AACTCACATTAATTGCGTTGCGCTCACTGCCCGCTTTCCAGTCGGGAAACCTGTCGTGCCAGCTGCATTA
ATGAATCGGCCAACGCGCGGGGAGAGGCGGTTTGCGTATTGGGCGCTCTTCCGCTTCCTCGCTCACTGAC
TCGCTGCGCTCGGTCGTTCGGCTGCGGCGAGCGGTATCAGCTCACTCAAAGGCGGTAATACGGTTATCCA
CAGAATCAGGGGATAACGCAGGAAAGAACATGTGAGCAAAAGGCCAGCAAAAGGCCAGGAACCGTAAAAA
GGCCGCGTTGCTGGCGTTTTTCCATAGGCTCCGCCCCCCTGACGAGCATCACAAAAATCGACGCTCAAGT
CAGAGGTGGCGAAACCCGACAGGACTATAAAGATACCAGGCGTTTCCCCCTGGAAGCTCCCTCGTGCGCT
CTCCTGTTCCGACCCTGCCGCTTACCGGATACCTGTCCGCCTTTCTCCCTTCGGGAAGCGTGGCGCTTTC
TCATAGCTCACGCTGTAGGTATCTCAGTTCGGTGTAGGTCGTTCGCTCCAAGCTGGGCTGTGTGCACGAA
CCCCCCGTTCAGCCCGACCGCTGCGCCTTATCCGGTAACTATCGTCTTGAGTCCAACCCGGTAAGACACG
ACTTATCGCCACTGGCAGCAGCCACTGGTAACAGGATTAGCAGAGCGAGGTATGTAGGCGGTGCTACAGA
GTTCTTGAAGTGGTGGCCTAACTACGGCTACACTAGAAGAACAGTATTTGGTATCTGCGCTCTGCTGAAG
CCAGTTACCTTCGGAAAAAGAGTTGGTAGCTCTTGATCCGGCAAACAAACCACCGCTGGTAGCGGTGGTT
TTTTTGTTTGCAAGCAGCAGATTACGCGCAGAAAAAAAGGATCTCAAGAAGATCCTTTGATCTTTTCTAC
GGGGTCTGACGCTCAGTGGAACGAAAACTCACGTTAAGGGATTTTGGTCATGAGATTATCAAAAAGGATC
TTCACCTAGATCCTTTTAAATTAAAAATGAAGTTTTAAATCAATCTAAAGTATATATGAGTAAACTTGGT
CTGACAGTTACCAATGCTTAATCAGTGAGGCACCTATCTCAGCGATCTGTCTATTTCGTTCATCCATAGT
TGCCTGACTCCCCGTCGTGTAGATAACTACGATACGGGAGGGCTTACCATCTGGCCCCAGTGCTGCAATG
ATACCGCGAGACCCACGCTCACCGGCTCCAGATTTATCAGCAATAAACCAGCCAGCCGGAAGGGCCGAGC
GCAGAAGTGGTCCTGCAACTTTATCCGCCTCCATCCAGTCTATTAATTGTTGCCGGGAAGCTAGAGTAAG
TAGTTCGCCAGTTAATAGTTTGCGCAACGTTGTTGCCATTGCTACAGGCATCGTGGTGTCACGCTCGTCG
TTTGGTATGGCTTCATTCAGCTCCGGTTCCCAACGATCAAGGCGAGTTACATGATCCCCCATGTTGTGCA
AAAAAGCGGTTAGCTCCTTCGGTCCTCCGATCGTTGTCAGAAGTAAGTTGGCCGCAGTGTTATCACTCAT
GGTTATGGCAGCACTGCATAATTCTCTTACTGTCATGCCATCCGTAAGATGCTTTTCTGTGACTGGTGAG
TACTCAACCAAGTCATTCTGAGAATAGTGTATGCGGCGACCGAGTTGCTCTTGCCCGGCGTCAATACGGG
ATAATACCGCGCCACATAGCAGAACTTTAAAAGTGCTCATCATTGGAAAACGTTCTTCGGGGCGAAAACT
CTCAAGGATCTTACCGCTGTTGAGATCCAGTTCGATGTAACCCACTCGTGCACCCAACTGATCTTCAGCA
TCTTTTACTTTCACCAGCGTTTCTGGGTGAGCAAAAACAGGAAGGCAAAATGCCGCAAAAAAGGGAATAA
GGGCGACACGGAAATGTTGAATACTCATACTCTTCCTTTTTCAATATTATTGAAGCATTTATCAGGGTTA
TTGTCTCATGAGCGGATACATATTTGAATGTATTTAGAAAAATAAACAAATAGGGGTTCCGCGCACATTT
CCCCGAAAAGTGCCACCTGACGTC
